>Addgene plasmid | pLenti Puro HA-Ubiquitin-K48 Sequencing Result | analyzer sequence | sequence record 467837
CATGATTACGCCAAGCTTGCATGCCTGCAGCATGATTACGCCAAGCGCGCAATTAACCCTCACTAAAGGG
AACAAAAGCTGGAGCTGCAAGCTTAATGTAGTCTTATGCAATACTCTTGTAGTCTTGCAACATGGTAACG
ATGAGTTAGCAACATGCCTTACAAGGAGAGAAAAAGCACCGTGCATGCCGATTGGTGGAAGTAAGGTGGT
ACGATCGTGCCTTATTAGGAAGGCAACAGACGGGTCTGACATGGATTGGACGAACCACTGAATTGCCGCA
TTGCAGAGATATTGTATTTAAGTGCCTAGCTCGATACATAAACGGGTCTCTCTGGTTAGACCAGATCTGA
GCCTGGGAGCTCTCTGGCTAACTAGGGAACCCACTGCTTAAGCCTCAATAAAGCTTGCCTTGAGTGCTTC
AAGTAGTGTGTGCCCGTCTGTTGTGTGACTCTGGTAACTAGAGATCCCTCAGACCCTTTTAGTCAGTGTG
GAAAATCTCTAGCAGTGGCGCCCGAACAGGGACTTGAAAGCGAAAGGGAAACCAGAGGAGCTCTCTCGAC
GCAGGACTCGGCTTGCTGAAGCGCGCACGGCAAGAGGCGAGGGGCGGCGACTGGTGAGTACGCCAAAAAT
TTTGACTAGCGGAGGCTAGAAGGAGAGAGATGGGTGCGAGAGCGTCAGTATTAAGCGGGGGAGAATTAGA
TCGCGATGGGAAAAAATTCGGTTAAGGCCAGGGGGAAAGAAAAAATATAAATTAAAACATATAGTATGGG
CAAGCAGGGAGCTAGAACGATTCGCAGTTAATCCTGGCCTGTTAGAAACATCAGAAGGCTGTAGACAAAT
ACTGGGACAGCTACAACCATCCCTTCAGACAGGATCAGAAGAACTTAGATCATTATATAATACAGTAGCA
ACCCTCTATTGTGTGCATCAAAGGATAGAGATAAAAGACACCAAGGAAGCTTTAGACAAGATAGAGGAAG
AGCAAAACAAAAGTAAGACCACCGCACAGCAAGCGGCCGCTGATCTTCAGACCTGGAGGAGGAGATATGA
GGGACAATTGGAGAAGTGAATTATATAAATATAAAGTAGTAAAAATTGAACCATTAGGAGTAGCACCCAC
CAAGGCAAAGAGAAGAGTGGTGCAGAGAGAAAAAAGAGCAGTGGGAATAGGAGCTTTGTTCCTTGGGTTC
TTGGGAGCAGCAGGAAGCACTATGGGCGCAGCGTCAATGACGCTGACGGTACAGGCCAGACAATTATTGT
CTGGTATAGTGCAGCAGCAGAACAATTTGCTGAGGGCTATTGAGGCGCAACAGCATCTGTTGCAACTCAC
AGTCTGGGGCATCAAGCAGCTCCAGGCAAGAATCCTGGCTGTGGAAAGATACCTAAAGGATCAACAGCTC
CTGGGGATTTGGGGTTGCTCTGGAAAACTCATTTGCACCACTGCTGTGCCTTGGAATGCTAGTTGGAGTA
ATAAATCTCTGGAACAGATTTGGAATCACACGACCTGGATGGAGTGGGACAGAGAAATTAACAATTACAC
AAGCTTAATACACTCCTTAATTGAAGAATCGCAAAACCAGCAAGAAAAGAATGAACAAGAATTATTGGAA
TTAGATAAATGGGCAAGTTTGTGGAATTGGTTTAACATAACAAATTGGCTGTGGTATATAAAATTATTCA
TAATGATAGTAGGAGGCTTGGTAGGTTTAAGAATAGTTTTTGCTGTACTTTCTATAGTGAATAGAGTTAG
GCAGGGATATTCACCATTATCGTTTCAGACCCACCTCCCAACCCCGAGGGGACCCGACAGGCCCGAAGGA
ATAGAAGAAGAAGGTGGAGAGAGAGACAGAGACAGATCCATTCGATTAGTGAACGGATCGGCACTGCGTG
CGCCAATTCTGCAGACAAATGGCAGTATTCATCCACAATTTTAAAAGAAAAGGGGGGATTGGGGGGTACA
GTGCAGGGGAAAGAATAGTAGACATAATAGCAACAGACATACAAACTAAAGAATTACAAAAACAAATTAC
AAAAATTCAAAATTTTCGGGTTTATTACAGGGACAGCAGAGATCCAGTTTGGTTAATTAGCTAGCTAGGT
CTTGAAAGGAGTGGGAATTGGCTCCGGTGCCCGTCAGTGTGATGCGGTTTTGGCAGTACATCAATGGGCG
TGGATAGCGGTTTGACTCACGGGGATTTCCAAGTCTCCACCCCATTGACGTCAATGGGAGTTTGTTTTGG
CACCAAAATCAACGGGACTTTCCAAAATGTCGTAACAACTCCGCCCCATTGACGCAAATGGGCGGTAGGC
GTGTACGGTGGGAGGTCTATATAAGCAGAGCTGGTTTAGTGAACCGTCAGATCCGCTAGCGCTACCGGTC
GCCACCATGTACCCATACGATGTTCCGGATTACGCTAGCGGATCCAATGCAGATCTTCGTCAGAACGTTA
ACCGGTAGAACCATAACTCTAGAAGTTGAACCATCCGATACCATCGAAAACGTTAGAGCTAGAATTCAAG
ACAGAGAAGGCATTCCACCTGATCAACAAAGATTGATCTTTGCCGGTAAGCAGCTCGAGGACGGTAGAAC
GCTGTCTGATTACAACATTCAGAGAGAGTCCACCCTGCACCTGGTCCTCCGTCTCAGAGGTGGTGGATCC
GGCGCAACAAACTTCTCTCTGCTGAAACAAGCCGGAGATGTCGAAGAGAATCCTGGACCGATGACCGAGT
ACAAGCCCACGGTGCGCCTCGCCACCCGCGACGACGTCCCCAGGGCCGTACGCACCCTCGCCGCCGCGTT
CGCCGACTACCCCGCCACGCGCCACACCGTCGATCCGGACCGCCACATCGAGCGGGTCACCGAGCTGCAA
GAACTCTTCCTCACGCGCGTCGGGCTCGACATCGGCAAGGTGTGGGTCGCGGACGACGGCGCCGCGGTGG
CGGTCTGGACCACGCCGGAGAGCGTCGAAGCGGGGGCGGTGTTCGCCGAGATCGGCCCGCGCATGGCCGA
GTTGAGCGGTTCCCGGCTGGCCGCGCAGCAACAGATGGAAGGCCTCCTGGCGCCGCACCGGCCCAAGGAG
CCCGCGTGGTTCCTGGCCACCGTCGGCGTCTCGCCCGACCACCAGGGCAAGGGTCTGGGCAGCGCCGTCG
TGCTCCCCGGAGTGGAGGCGGCCGAGCGCGCCGGGGTGCCCGCCTTCCTGGAGACCTCCGCGCCCCGCAA
CCTCCCCTTCTACGAGCGGCTCGGCTTCACCGTCACCGCCGACGTCGAGGTGCCCGAAGGACCGCGCACC
TGGTGCATGACCCGCAAGCCCGGTGCCTGAACGCGTTAAGTCGACAATCAACCTCTGGATTACAAAATTT
GTGAAAGATTGACTGGTATTCTTAACTATGTTGCTCCTTTTACGCTATGTGGATACGCTGCTTTAATGCC
TTTGTATCATGCTATTGCTTCCCGTATGGCTTTCATTTTCTCCTCCTTGTATAAATCCTGGTTGCTGTCT
CTTTATGAGGAGTTGTGGCCCGTTGTCAGGCAACGTGGCGTGGTGTGCACTGTGTTTGCTGACGCAACCC
CCACTGGTTGGGGCATTGCCACCACCTGTCAGCTCCTTTCCGGGACTTTCGCTTTCCCCCTCCCTATTGC
CACGGCGGAACTCATCGCCGCCTGCCTTGCCCGCTGCTGGACAGGGGCTCGGCTGTTGGGCACTGACAAT
TCCGTGGTGTTGTCGGGGAAATCATCGTCCTTTCCTTGGCTGCTCGCCTGTGTTGCCACCTGGATTCTGC
GCGGGACGTCCTTCTGCTACGTCCCTTCGGCCCTCAATCCAGCGGACCTTCCTTCCCGCGGCCTGCTGCC
GGCTCTGCGGCCTCTTCCGCGTCTTCGCCTTCGCCCTCAGACGAGTCGGATCTCCCTTTGGGCCGCCTCC
CCGCGTCGACTTTAAGACCAATGACTTACAAGGCAGCTGTAGATCTTAGCCACTTTTTAAAAGAAAAGGG
GGGACTGGAAGGGCTAATTCACTCCCAACGAAGACAAGATCTGCTTTTTGCTTGTACTGGGTCTCTCTGG
TTAGACCAGATCTGAGCCTGGGAGCTCTCTGGCTAACTAGGGAACCCACTGCTTAAGCCTCAATAAAGCT
TGCCTTGAGTGCTTCAAGTAGTGTGTGCCCGTCTGTTGTGTGACTCTGGTAACTAGAGATCCCTCAGACC
CTTTTAGTCAGTGTGGAAAATCTCTAGCAGTAGTAGTTCATGTCATCTTATTATTCAGTATTTATAACTT
GCAAAGAAATGAATATCAGAGAGTGAGAGGAACTTGTTTATTGCAGCTTATAATGGTTACAAATAAAGCA
ATAGCATCACAAATTTCACAAATAAAGCATTTTTTTCACTGCATTCTAGTTGTGGTTTGTCCAAACTCAT
CAATGTATCTTATCATGTCTGGCTCTAGCTATCCCGCCCCTAACTCCGCCCATCCCGCCCCTAACTCCGC
CCAGTTCCGCCCATTCTCCGCCCCATGGCTGACTAATTTTTTTTATTTATGCAGAGGCCGAGGCCGCCTC
GGCCTCTGAGCTATTCCAGAAGTAGTGAGGAGGCTTTTTTGGAGGCCTAGGGACGTACCCAATTCGCCCT
ATAGTGAGTCGTATTACGCGCGCTCCCCGGGTACCGAGCTCGAATTCACTGGCCGTCGTTTTACAACGTC
GTGACTGGGAAAACCCTGGCGTTACCCAACTTAATCGCCTTGCAGCACATCCCCCTTTCGCCAGCTGGCG
TAATAGCGAAGAGGCCCGCACCGATCGCCCTTCCCAACAGTTGCGCAGCCTGAATGGCGAATGGCGCCTG
ATGCGGTATTTTCTCCTTACGCATCTGTGCGGTATTTCACACCGCATATGGTGCACTCTCAGTACAATCT
GCTCTGATGCCGCATAGTTAAGCCAGCCCCGACACCCGCCAACACCCGCTGACGCGCCCTGACGGGCTTG
TCTGCTCCCGGCATCCGCTTACAGACAAGCTGTGACCGTCTCCGGGAGCTGCATGTGTCAGAGGTTTTCA
CCGTCATCACCGAAACGCGCGAGACGAAAGGGCCTCGTGATACGCCTATTTTTATAGGTTAATGTCATGA
TAATAATGGTTTCTTAGACGTCAGGTGGCACTTTTCGGGGAAATGTGCGCGGAACCCCTATTTGTTTATT
TTTCTAAATACATTCAAATATGTATCCGCTCATGAGACAATAACCCTGATAAATGCTTCAATAATATTGA
AAAAGGAAGAGTATGAGTATTCAACATTTCCGTGTCGCCCTTATTCCCTTTTTTGCGGCATTTTGCCTTC
CTGTTTTTGCTCACCCAGAAACGCTGGTGAAAGTAAAAGATGCTGAAGATCAGTTGGGTGCACGAGTGGG
TTACATCGAACTGGATCTCAACAGCGGTAAGATCCTTGAGAGTTTTCGCCCCGAAGAACGTTTTCCAATG
ATGAGCACTTTTAAAGTTCTGCTATGTGGCGCGGTATTATCCCGTATTGACGCCGGGCAAGAGCAACTCG
GTCGCCGCATACACTATTCTCAGAATGACTTGGTTGAGTACTCACCAGTCACAGAAAAGCATCTTACGGA
TGGCATGACAGTAAGAGAATTATGCAGTGCTGCCATAACCATGAGTGATAACACTGCGGCCAACTTACTT
CTGACAACGATCGGAGGACCGAAGGAGCTAACCGCTTTTTTGCACAACATGGGGGATCATGTAACTCGCC
TTGATCGTTGGGAACCGGAGCTGAATGAAGCCATACCAAACGACGAGCGTGACACCACGATGCCTGTAGC
AATGGCAACAACGTTGCGCAAACTATTAACTGGCGAACTACTTACTCTAGCTTCCCGGCAACAATTAATA
GACTGGATGGAGGCGGATAAAGTTGCAGGACCACTTCTGCGCTCGGCCCTTCCGGCTGGCTGGTTTATTG
CTGATAAATCTGGAGCCGGTGAGCGTGGGTCTCGCGGTATCATTGCAGCACTGGGGCCAGATGGTAAGCC
CTCCCGTATCGTAGTTATCTACACGACGGGGAGTCAGGCAACTATGGATGAACGAAATAGACAGATCGCT
GAGATAGGTGCCTCACTGATTAAGCATTGGTAACTGTCAGACCAAGTTTACTCATATATACTTTAGATTG
ATTTAAAACTTCATTTTTAATTTAAAAGGATCTAGGTGAAGATCCTTTTTGATAATCTCATGACCAAAAT
CCCTTAACGTGAGTTTTCGTTCCACTGAGCGTCAGACCCCGTAGAAAAGATCAAAGGATCTTCTTGAGAT
CCTTTTTTTCTGCGCGTAATCTGCTGCTTGCAAACAAAAAAACCACCGCTACCAGCGGTGGTTTGTTTGC
CGGATCAAGAGCTACCAACTCTTTTTCCGAAGGTAACTGGCTTCAGCAGAGCGCAGATACCAAATACTGT
TCTTCTAGTGTAGCCGTAGTTAGGCCACCACTTCAAGAACTCTGTAGCACCGCCTACATACCTCGCTCTG
CTAATCCTGTTACCAGTGGCTGCTGCCAGTGGCGATAAGTCGTGTCTTACCGGGTTGGACTCAAGACGAT
AGTTACCGGATAAGGCGCAGCGGTCGGGCTGAACGGGGGGTTCGTGCACACAGCCCAGCTTGGAGCGAAC
GACCTACACCGAACTGAGATACCTACAGCGTGAGCTATGAGAAAGCGCCACGCTTCCCGAAGGGAGAAAG
GCGGACAGGTATCCGGTAAGCGGCAGGGTCGGAACAGGAGAGCGCACGAGGGAGCTTCCAGGGGGAAACG
CCTGGTATCTTTATAGTCCTGTCGGGTTTCGCCACCTCTGACTTGAGCGTCGATTTTTGTGATGCTCGTC
AGGGGGGCGGAGCCTATGGAAAAACGCCAGCAACGCGGCCTTTTTACGGTTCCTGGCCTTTTGCTGGCCT
TTTGCTCACATGTTCTTTCCTGCGTTATCCCCTGATTCTGTGGATAACCGTATTACCGCCTTTGAGTGAG
CTGATACCGCTCGCCGCAGCCGAACGACCGAGCGCAGCGAGTCAGTGAGCGAGGAAGCGGAAGAGCGCCC
AATACGCAAACCGCCTCTCCCCGCGCGTTGGCCGATTCATTAATGCAGCTGGCACGACAGGTTTCCCGAC
TGGAAAGCGGGCAGTGAGCGCAACGCAATTAATGTGAGTTAGCTCACTCATTAGGCACCCCAGGCTTTAC
ACTTTATGCTTCCGGCTCGTATGTTGTGTGGAATTGTGAGCGGATAACAATTTCACACAGGAAACAGCTA
TGAC
Features (pLannotate 1.2.2; 31 found; start..end, strand, type, name):
     13..30      -  misc_feature   MCS (fragment): pUC18/19 multiple cloning site
     51..69      +  promoter       T3 promoter: promoter for bacteriophage T3 RNA polymerase
     97..323     +  promoter       RSV promoter: Rous sarcoma virus enhancer/promoter
    324..504     +  LTR            5' LTR (truncated): truncated 5' long terminal repeat (LTR) from HIV-1
    551..676     +  misc_feature   HIV-1 Ψ: packaging signal of human immunodeficiency virus type 1
    660..1023    +  CDS            HIV-1 gag (fragment): gag protein from human immunodeficiency virus 1; gag
   1169..1402    +  misc_feature   RRE: The Rev response element (RRE) of HIV-1 allows for Rev-dependent mRNA export from the nucleus to the cytoplasm.
   1779..1879    +  CDS            Rev (fragment): human immunodeficiency virus 1 (HIV-1) Rev protein; rev; enhances nuclear export of unspliced and incompletely spliced viral mRNAs
   1929..2046    +  misc_feature   cPPT/CTS: central polypurine tract and central termination sequence of HIV-1
   2095..2113    +  CDS            small t antigen (fragment): SV40 (simian virus 40) small t antigen
   2139..2342    +  promoter       CMV promoter: human cytomegalovirus (CMV) immediate early promoter
   2390..2416    +  CDS            3xHA (fragment): three tandem HA epitope tags
   2427..2654    +  CDS            ubiquitin-K48: human ubiquitin variant containing Lys-48, with all other lysines mutated to arginine
   2721..3320    +  CDS            PuroR: puromycin N-acetyltransferase; pac from Streptomyces alboniger; confers resistance to puromycin
   3336..3924    +  misc_feature   WPRE: woodchuck hepatitis virus posttranscriptional regulatory element
   3975..3994    +  misc_feature   cPPT/CTS (fragment): central polypurine tract and central termination sequence of HIV-1
   3996..4229    +  LTR            3' LTR (ΔU3): self-inactivating 3' long terminal repeat (LTR) from HIV-1
   4301..4422    +  polyA_signal   SV40 poly(A) signal: SV40 polyadenylation signal
   4462..4597    +  rep_origin     SV40 ori: SV40 origin of replication
   4618..4636    -  promoter       T7 promoter: promoter for bacteriophage T7 RNA polymerase
   4644..4667    -  misc_feature   MCS (fragment): pUC18/19 multiple cloning site
   4664..4821    +  CDS            lacZα (fragment): LacZα fragment of β-galactosidase; lacZ fragment
   4827..4926    -  misc_feature   bom (fragment): basis of mobility region from pBR322
   5028..5063    -  CDS            rop (fragment): Rop protein, which maintains plasmids at low copy number; rop
   5158..5262    +  promoter       AmpR promoter: bla
   5263..6123    +  CDS            AmpR: β-lactamase; bla; confers resistance to ampicillin, carbenicillin, and related antibiotics
   6294..6882    +  rep_origin     ori: high-copy-number ColE1/pMB1/pBR322/pUC origin of replication
   7065..7157    +  CDS            lacI (fragment): lac repressor; lacI; The lac repressor binds to the lac operator to inhibit transcription in E. coli. This inhibition can be relieved by adding lactose or isopropyl-β-D-thiogalactopyranoside (IPTG).
   7170..7191    +  protein_bind   CAP binding site: CAP binding activates transcription in the presence of cAMP. E. coli catabolite activator protein
   7206..7236    +  promoter       lac promoter: promoter for the E. coli lac operon
   7244..7260    +  protein_bind   lac operator: The lac repressor binds to the lac operator to inhibit transcription in E. coli. This inhibition can be relieved by adding lactose or isopropyl-β-D-thiogalactopyranoside (IPTG). lac repressor encoded by lacI
